Addgene plasmid #238816: EPOR-LgBiT Vector
Purpose: Express EPOR-LgBiT Fusion Protein in Mammalian Cells under a CMV promoter
Depositing lab: Promega Corporation.
Backbone
  Vector backbone: pFC215K LgBiT CMV-neo Flexi Vector
  Vector type: Mammalian Expression
  Selectable markers: Neomycin
Growth in bacteria
  Bacterial resistance: Kanamycin, 50 μg/mL
  Growth temperature: 37°C
  Growth strain: DH5alpha
  Copy number: High Copy
Gene/Insert
  Gene/Insert name: EPOR
  Species: H. sapiens (human)
  Mutation: None
  Entrez Gene: EPOR (a.k.a. EPO-R)
  Promoter: CMV
  Tag / fusion protein: LgBiT (C terminal on backbone)
  Cloning method: Other
Terms and licenses: Academic/Nonprofit Terms; Industry Terms
How to cite: EPOR-LgBiT Vector was a gift from Promega Corporation (Addgene plasmid # 238816)
