[The description below was written by a language model from this plasmid's Addgene catalogue record and pLannotate feature annotations shown in this document.]
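Description:
EPOR-LgBiT Vector is a 6,264 bp mammalian expression plasmid built on the pFC215K LgBiT CMV-neo Flexi Vector backbone. It expresses the human erythropoietin receptor (EPOR, unmutated) fused at its C terminus to LgBiT. LgBiT is the large subunit of the split NanoLuc luciferase system, which is why the annotation software labels the region just downstream of the EPOR coding sequence as a NanoLuc fragment. Transcription is driven by the human cytomegalovirus immediate-early enhancer and promoter. A chimeric β-globin/immunoglobulin intron follows the promoter and generally improves expression in mammalian cells, and an SV40 polyadenylation signal lies downstream of the fusion. A T7 promoter sits immediately upstream of the open reading frame, which could in principle support in vitro transcription, and a partial T7 terminator match lies downstream.

A single neo (aminoglycoside phosphotransferase) gene provides selection in both hosts. It is placed behind tandem SV40 early and bacterial EM7 promoters and is followed by a synthetic poly(A) signal. It therefore confers kanamycin resistance in E. coli and neomycin-class resistance in mammalian cells. The plasmid replicates in bacteria from a high-copy ColE1/pUC-type origin, and a cer recombination site helps keep it in monomeric form. Several short annotated fragments (M13 ori, bom, SET1, large T antigen, tnpA) look like partial sequence matches or backbone remnants rather than functional elements.

The record gives the purpose only as expressing the EPOR-LgBiT fusion in mammalian cells. LgBiT fusions are generally paired with a partner carrying the complementary small peptide, so that luminescence reports protein proximity or interaction. No partner or specific assay is named for this construct.
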