Features (pLannotate 1.2.2; 20 found; start..end, strand, type, name):
    140..517     +  enhancer       CMV enhancer: human cytomegalovirus immediate early enhancer
    519..718     +  promoter       CMV promoter: human cytomegalovirus (CMV) immediate early promoter
    857..989     +  intron         chimeric intron: chimera between introns from human β-globin and immunoglobulin heavy chain genes
   1033..1051    +  promoter       T7 promoter: promoter for bacteriophage T7 RNA polymerase
   1065..2588    +  CDS            EPOR: EPOR_HUMAN - Experimental evidence at protein level: Swiss-Prot protein existence level 1. Isoform EPOR-T acts as a dominant-negative receptor of EPOR- mediated signaling. From Homo sapiens (Human).
   2643..3113    +  CDS            Nluc (fragment): NanoLuc® luciferase human codon-optimized
   3128..3157    +  misc_feature   MCS (fragment): pUC18/19 multiple cloning site
   3164..3213    +  CDS            SET1 (fragment): solubility-enhancement tag derived from T7 phage gene 10B
   3221..3240    +  terminator     T7 terminator (fragment): transcription terminator for bacteriophage T7 RNA polymerase
   3262..3383    -  polyA_signal   SV40 poly(A) signal: SV40 polyadenylation signal
   3406..3474    -  CDS            large T antigen (fragment): large T antigen from SV40 (simian virus 40)
   3479..3511    +  rep_origin     M13 ori (fragment): M13 bacteriophage origin of replication; arrow indicates direction of (+) strand synthesis
   3512..3563    -  misc_feature   bom (fragment): basis of mobility region from pBR322
   3628..3985    +  promoter       SV40 promoter: SV40 enhancer and early promoter
   4000..4047    +  promoter       EM7 promoter: synthetic bacterial promoter&nbsp
   4079..4870    +  CDS            neo: KKA2_KLEPN - Also known as kan, nptII. Experimental evidence at protein level: Swiss-Prot protein existence level 1. Resistance to kanamycin, neomycin, paromomycin, ribostamycin, butirosin and gentamicin B. From Klebsiella pneumoniae.
   4937..4985    +  polyA_signal   poly(A) signal: synthetic polyadenylation signal
   5006..5095    -  CDS            tnpA (fragment): TN5P_ECOLX - Also known as tnp. Experimental evidence at protein level: Swiss-Prot protein existence level 1. Mediates transposition of transposon Tn5 by a 'cut and paste' mechanism. First, the monomeric transposase binds the 19 bp inverted DNA repeats flanking the transposon. Then, dimerization of the DNA- bound transposase creates a synaptic DNA complex. After nicking of the first DNA strand, excision of the transposon proceeds through a series of intermediates. The transposase then mediates the insertion of the transposon at a new site by strand transfer. The activity of the wild- type tran
   5224..5812    -  rep_origin     ori: high-copy-number ColE1/pMB1/pBR322/pUC origin of replication
   5928..6211    +  misc_feature   cer region: ColE1-derived recombination site that helps to maintain plasmids as monomers
>Addgene plasmid #238816 | EPOR-LgBiT Vector | depositor full sequence | sequence record 475276 | EPOR-LgBiT Vector sequence 6264 bps
TCAATATTGGCCATTAGCCATATTATTCATTGGTTATATAGCATAAATCAATATTGGCTATTGGCCATTG
CATACGTTGTATCTATATCATAATATGTACATTTATATTGGCTCATGTCCAATATGACCGCCATGTTGGC
ATTGATTATTGACTAGTTATTAATAGTAATCAATTACGGGGTCATTAGTTCATAGCCCATATATGGAGTT
CCGCGTTACATAACTTACGGTAAATGGCCCGCCTGGCTGACCGCCCAACGACCCCCGCCCATTGACGTCA
ATAATGACGTATGTTCCCATAGTAACGCCAATAGGGACTTTCCATTGACGTCAATGGGTGGAGTATTTAC
GGTAAACTGCCCACTTGGCAGTACATCAAGTGTATCATATGCCAAGTCCGCCCCCTATTGACGTCAATGA
CGGTAAATGGCCCGCCTGGCATTATGCCCAGTACATGACCTTACGGGACTTTCCTACTTGGCAGTACATC
TACGTATTAGTCATCGCTATTACCATGGTGATGCGGTTTTGGCAGTACACCAATGGGCGTGGATAGCGGT
TTGACTCACGGGGATTTCCAAGTCTCCACCCCATTGACGTCAATGGGAGTTTGTTTTGGCACCAAAATCA
ACGGGACTTTCCAAAATGTCGTAATAACCCCGCCCCGTTGACGCAAATGGGCGGTAGGCGTGTACGGTGG
GAGGTCTATATAAGCAGAGCTGGTTTAGTGAACCGTCAGATCACTAGAAGCTTTATTGCGGTAGTTTATC
ACAGTTAAATTGCTAACGCAGTCAGTGCTTCTGACACAACAGTCTCGAACTTAAGCTGCAGAAGTTGGTC
GTGAGGCACTGGGCAGGTAAGTATCAAGGTTACAAGACAGGTTTAAGGAGACCAATAGAAACTGGGCTTG
TCGAGACAGAGAAGACTCTTGCGTTTCTGATAGGCACCTATTGGTCTTACTGACATCCACTTTGCCTTTC
TCTCCACAGGTGTCCACTCCCAGTTCAATTACAGCTCTTAAGGCTAGAGTATTAATACGACTCACTATAG
GGCTAGCGATCGCCATGGACCACCTCGGGGCGTCCCTCTGGCCCCAGGTCGGCTCCCTTTGTCTCCTGCT
CGCTGGGGCCGCCTGGGCGCCCCCGCCTAACCTCCCGGACCCCAAGTTCGAGAGCAAAGCGGCCTTGCTG
GCGGCCCGGGGGCCCGAAGAGCTTCTGTGCTTCACCGAGCGGTTGGAGGACTTGGTGTGTTTCTGGGAGG
AAGCGGCGAGCGCTGGGGTGGGCCCGGGCAACTACAGCTTCTCCTACCAGCTCGAGGATGAGCCATGGAA
GCTGTGTCGCCTGCACCAGGCTCCCACGGCTCGTGGTGCGGTGCGCTTCTGGTGTTCGCTGCCTACAGCC
GACACGTCGAGCTTCGTGCCCCTAGAGTTGCGCGTCACAGCAGCCTCCGGCGCTCCGCGATATCACCGTG
TCATCCACATCAATGAAGTAGTGCTCCTAGACGCCCCCGTGGGGCTGGTGGCGCGGTTGGCTGACGAGAG
CGGCCACGTAGTGTTGCGCTGGCTCCCGCCGCCTGAGACACCCATGACGTCTCACATCCGCTACGAGGTG
GACGTCTCGGCCGGCAACGGCGCAGGGAGCGTACAGAGGGTGGAGATCCTGGAGGGCCGCACCGAGTGTG
TGCTGAGCAACCTGCGGGGCCGGACGCGCTACACCTTCGCCGTCCGCGCGCGTATGGCTGAGCCGAGCTT
CGGCGGCTTCTGGAGCGCCTGGTCGGAGCCTGTGTCGCTGCTGACGCCTAGCGACCTGGACCCCCTCATC
CTGACGCTCTCCCTCATCCTCGTGGTCATCCTGGTGCTGCTGACCGTGCTCGCGCTGCTCTCCCACCGCC
GGGCTCTGAAGCAGAAGATCTGGCCTGGCATCCCGAGCCCAGAGAGCGAGTTTGAAGGCCTCTTCACCAC
CCACAAGGGTAACTTCCAGCTGTGGCTGTACCAGAATGATGGCTGCCTGTGGTGGAGCCCCTGCACCCCC
TTCACGGAGGACCCACCTGCTTCCCTGGAAGTCCTCTCAGAGCGCTGCTGGGGGACGATGCAGGCAGTGG
AGCCGGGGACAGATGATGAGGGCCCCCTGCTGGAGCCAGTGGGCAGTGAGCATGCCCAGGATACCTATCT
GGTGCTGGACAAATGGTTGCTGCCCCGGAACCCGCCCAGTGAGGACCTCCCAGGGCCTGGTGGCAGTGTG
GACATAGTGGCCATGGATGAAGGCTCAGAAGCATCCTCCTGCTCATCTGCTTTGGCCTCGAAGCCCAGCC
CAGAGGGAGCCTCTGCTGCCAGCTTTGAGTACACTATCCTGGACCCCAGCTCCCAGCTCTTGCGTCCATG
GACACTGTGCCCTGAGCTGCCCCCTACCCCACCCCACCTAAAGTACCTGTACCTTGTGGTATCTGACTCT
GGCATCTCAACTGACTACAGCTCAGGGGACTCCCAGGGAGCCCAAGGGGGCTTATCCGATGGCCCCTACT
CCAACCCTTATGAGAACAGCCTTATCCCAGCCGCTGAGCCTCTGCCCCCCAGCTATGTGGCTTGCTCTGT
TTCTCAAGGCAGTTCAGGTGGTGGCGGGAGCGGAGGTGGAGGCTCGAGCGGTGTCTTCACACTCGAAGAT
TTCGTTGGGGACTGGGAACAGACAGCCGCCTACAACCTGGACCAAGTCCTTGAACAGGGAGGTGTGTCCA
GTTTGCTGCAGAATCTCGCCGTGTCCGTAACTCCGATCCAAAGGATTGTCCGGAGCGGTGAAAATGCCCT
GAAGATCGACATCCATGTCATCATCCCGTATGAAGGTCTGAGCGCCGACCAAATGGCCCAGATCGAAGAG
GTGTTTAAGGTGGTGTACCCTGTGGATGATCATCACTTTAAGGTGATCCTGCCCTATGGCACACTGGTAA
TCGACGGGGTTACGCCGAACATGCTGAACTATTTCGGACGGCCGTATGAAGGCATCGCCGTGTTCGACGG
CAAAAAGATCACTGTAACAGGGACCCTGTGGAACGGCAACAAAATTATCGACGAGCGCCTGATCACCCCC
GACGGCTCCATGCTGTTCCGAGTAACCATCAACAGCTAAGGCCGCGACTCTAGAGTCGACCTGCAGGCAT
GCAAGCTGATCCGGCTGCTAACAAAGCCCGAAAGGAAGCTGAGTTGGCTGCTGCCACCGCTGAGCAATAA
CTAGCATAACCCCTTGGGGCGGCCGCTTCGAGCAGACATGATAAGATACATTGATGAGTTTGGACAAACC
ACAACTAGAATGCAGTGAAAAAAATGCTTTATTTGTGAAATTTGTGATGCTATTGCTTTATTTGTAACCA
TTATAAGCTGCAATAAACAAGTTAACAACAACAATTGCATTCATTTTATGTTTCAGGTTCAGGGGGAGAT
GTGGGAGGTTTTTTTAAGCAAGTAAAACCTCTACAAATGTGGTAAAATCGAATTTTAACAAAATATTAAC
GCTTACAATTTCCTGATGCGGTATTTTCTCCTTACGCATCTGTGCGGTATTTCACACCGCATACGCGGAT
CTGCGCAGCACCATGGCCTGAAATAACCTCTGAAAGAGGAACTTGGTTAGGTACCTTCTGAGGCGGAAAG
AACCAGCTGTGGAATGTGTGTCAGTTAGGGTGTGGAAAGTCCCCAGGCTCCCCAGCAGGCAGAAGTATGC
AAAGCATGCATCTCAATTAGTCAGCAACCAGGTGTGGAAAGTCCCCAGGCTCCCCAGCAGGCAGAAGTAT
GCAAAGCATGCATCTCAATTAGTCAGCAACCATAGTCCCGCCCCTAACTCCGCCCATCCCGCCCCTAACT
CCGCCCAGTTCCGCCCATTCTCCGCCCCATGGCTGACTAATTTTTTTTATTTATGCAGAGGCCGAGGCCG
CCTCGGCCTCTGAGCTATTCCAGAAGTAGTGAGGAGGCTTTTTTGGAGGCCTAGGCTTTTGCAAAAAGCT
TAATTAACTGTTGACAATTAATCATCGGCATAGTATATCGGCATAGTATAATACGACAAGGTGAGGAACT
AAACCCAGGAGGCAGATCATGATTGAACAAGATGGATTGCACGCAGGTTCTCCGGCCGCTTGGGTGGAGA
GGCTATTCGGCTATGACTGGGCACAACAGACAATCGGCTGCTCTGATGCCGCCGTGTTCCGGCTGTCAGC
GCAGGGGCGCCCGGTTCTTTTTGTCAAGACCGACCTGTCCGGTGCCCTGAATGAACTGCAGGACGAGGCA
GCGCGGCTATCGTGGCTGGCCACGACGGGCGTTCCTTGCGCAGCTGTGCTCGACGTTGTCACTGAAGCGG
GAAGGGACTGGCTGCTATTGGGCGAAGTGCCGGGGCAGGATCTCCTGTCATCTCACCTTGCTCCTGCCGA
GAAAGTATCCATCATGGCTGATGCAATGCGGCGGCTGCATACGCTTGATCCGGCTACCTGCCCATTCGAC
CACCAAGCGAAACATCGCATCGAGCGAGCACGTACTCGGATGGAAGCCGGTCTTGTCGATCAGGATGATC
TGGACGAAGAGCATCAGGGGCTCGCGCCAGCCGAACTGTTCGCCAGGCTCAAGGCGCGCATGCCCGACGG
CGAGGATCTCGTCGTGACCCATGGCGATGCCTGCTTGCCGAATATCATGGTGGAAAATGGCCGCTTTTCT
GGATTCATCGACTGTGGCCGGCTGGGTGTGGCGGACCGCTATCAGGACATAGCGTTGGCTACCCGTGATA
TTGCTGAAGAGCTTGGCGGCGAATGGGCTGACCGCTTCCTCGTGCTTTACGGTATCGCCGCTCCCGATTC
GCAGCGCATCGCCTTCTATCGCCTTCTTGACGAGTTCTTCTGAGCGGGACTCTGGGGTTCGAAATGACCG
ACCAAGCGACGCCCAACCTGCCATCACGATGGCCGCAATAAAATATCTTTATTTTCATTACATCTGTGTG
TTGGTTTTTTGTGTGAATCGATAGCGATAAGGATCCTCTTTGCGCTTGCGTTTTCCCTTGTCCAGATAGC
CCAGTAGCTGACATTCATCCGGGGTCAGCACCGTTTCTGCGGACTGGCTTTCTACCCGGTATCAGCTCAC
TCAAAGGCGGTAATACGGTTATCCACAGAATCAGGGGATAACGCAGGAAAGAACATGTGAGCAAAAGGCC
AGCAAAAGGCCAGGAACCGTAAAAAGGCCGCGTTGCTGGCGTTTTTCCATAGGCTCCGCCCCCCTGACGA
GCATCACAAAAATCGACGCTCAAGTCAGAGGTGGCGAAACCCGACAGGACTATAAAGATACCAGGCGTTT
CCCCCTGGAAGCTCCCTCGTGCGCTCTCCTGTTCCGACCCTGCCGCTTACCGGATACCTGTCCGCCTTTC
TCCCTTCGGGAAGCGTGGCGCTTTCTCATAGCTCACGCTGTAGGTATCTCAGTTCGGTGTAGGTCGTTCG
CTCCAAGCTGGGCTGTGTGCACGAACCCCCCGTTCAGCCCGACCGCTGCGCCTTATCCGGTAACTATCGT
CTTGAGTCCAACCCGGTAAGACACGACTTATCGCCACTGGCAGCAGCCACTGGTAACAGGATTAGCAGAG
CGAGGTATGTAGGCGGTGCTACAGAGTTCTTGAAGTGGTGGCCTAACTACGGCTACACTAGAAGGACAGT
ATTTGGTATCTGCGCTCTGCTGAAGCCAGTTACCTTCGGAAAAAGAGTTGGTAGCTCTTGATCCGGCAAA
CAAACCACCGCTGGTAGCGGTGGTTTTTTTGTTTGCAAGCAGCAGATTACGCGCAGAAAAAAAGGATTTC
AAGAAGATCCTTTGATCTTTTCTACGGGGTCTGACGCTCAGTGGAACGAAAACTCACGTTAAGGGATTTT
GGTCATGAGATTATCAAAAAGGATCTTCACCTAGATCCTTTTATAGTCCGGAAATACAGGAACGCACGCT
GGATGGCCCTTCGCTGGGATGGTGAAACCATGAAAAATGGCAGCTTCAGTGGATTAAGTGGGGGTAATGT
GGCCTGTACCCTCTGGTTGCATAGGTATTCATACGGTTAAAATTTATCAGGCGCGATTGCGGCAGTTTTT
CGGGTGGTTTGTTGCCATTTTTACCTGTCTGCTGCCGTGATCGCGCTGAACGCGTTTTAGCGGTGCGTAC
AATTAAGGGATTATGGTAAATCCACTTACTGTCTGCCCTCGTAGCCATCGAGATAAACCGCAGTACTCCG
GCCACGATGCGTCCGGCGTAGAGGATCGAGATCT
